Addgene plasmid #154182: pCAG-OSF-PP-squirrel-monkey-CHMP3
Purpose: expresses squirrel monkey CHMP3 in mammalian cells
Depositing lab: Wesley Sundquist. Depositing organization: University of Utah. Publication: RetroCHMP3 blocks budding of enveloped viruses without blocking cytokinesis. Rheinemann L, Downhour DM, Bredbenner K, Mercenne G, Davenport KA, Schmitt PT, Necessary CR, McCullough J, Schmitt AP, Simon SM, Sundquist WI, Elde NC. Cell. 2021 Sep 27. pii: S0092-8674(21)01055-2. doi: 10.1016/j.cell.2021.09.008. PubMed 34597582.
Backbone
  Vector backbone: pCAG-OSF-PP
  Backbone manufacturer: Addgene 154247
  Backbone size w/o insert (bp): 5016
  Total vector size (bp): 5675
  Vector type: Mammalian Expression
Growth in bacteria
  Bacterial resistance: Ampicillin, 100 μg/mL
  Growth temperature: 37°C
  Growth strain: DH5alpha
  Copy number: Unknown
Gene/Insert
  Gene/Insert name: CHMP3
  Species: S. sciureus (squirrel monkey)
  Insert size (bp): 696
  Promoter: CAG
  Tag / fusion protein: Strep-Tag II (N terminal on insert); FLAG (N terminal on insert); preScission site (N terminal on insert)
  Cloning method: Gibson Cloning
  Sequencing primers: 5′ TCGGCTTCTGGCGTGTGACC; 3′ TGTCCCCATAATTTTTGGCAGAGG
Terms and licenses: Academic/Nonprofit Terms; Industry Terms: Not Available to Industry
How to cite: pCAG-OSF-PP-squirrel-monkey-CHMP3 was a gift from Wesley Sundquist (Addgene plasmid # 154182 ; http://n2t.net/addgene:154182 ; RRID:Addgene_154182)
