[The description below was written by a language model from this plasmid's Addgene catalogue record and pLannotate feature annotations shown in this document.]
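Description:
pCAG-OSF-PP-squirrel-monkey-CHMP3 is a mammalian expression plasmid of about 5.7 kb, built on the pCAG-OSF-PP backbone, that drives production of squirrel monkey CHMP3 in transfected cells. It is propagated in E. coli through a high-copy ColE1/pUC-type origin and selected with ampicillin via the β-lactamase gene and its own promoter. No mammalian selection marker is annotated, so the plasmid appears suited mainly to transient expression. An SV40 origin is present and could support episomal replication in cells expressing large T antigen. Short lac promoter/operator and lacI fragments are backbone remnants with no evident role in the design.

Expression comes from the composite CAG promoter, made up of the CMV immediate-early enhancer, the chicken β-actin promoter and a chimeric β-actin/β-globin intron. Transcripts are terminated at a rabbit β-globin polyadenylation signal, and the small "HBB" matches flanking the cassette are most likely β-globin-derived sequences belonging to these elements. The open reading frame starts with an N-terminal "OSF" tag, annotated as two Strep-Tag II copies followed by a FLAG epitope. According to the catalogue entry, a PreScission protease cleavage site comes next, ahead of the CHMP3 coding sequence. This arrangement permits Strep-Tactin or anti-FLAG affinity capture and detection, with optional proteolytic removal of the tags.

CHMP3 is a core ESCRT-III subunit involved in membrane scission events such as multivesicular body formation. The annotation tool matched the insert to the human orthologue, but the record gives the species as squirrel monkey. The associated study concerns CHMP3 variants that block enveloped virus budding without blocking cytokinesis. The depositor and repository sequences differ by one nucleotide in length and share the same feature layout.
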