Features (pLannotate 1.2.2; 21 found; start..end, strand, type, name):
      4..383     +  enhancer       CMV enhancer: human cytomegalovirus immediate early enhancer
    385..662     +  promoter       chicken β-actin promoter: No description available
    663..1679    +  intron         chimeric intron: chimera between introns from chicken β-actin and rabbit β-globin
   1677..1733    +  CDS            HBB (fragment): HBB_LEPEU - Experimental evidence at protein level: Swiss-Prot protein existence level 1. Involved in oxygen transport from the lung to the various peripheral tissues. From Lepus europaeus (European hare).
   1768..1787    +  CDS            Strep-Tag II (fragment): peptide that binds Strep-Tactin®, an engineered form of streptavidin
   1828..1850    +  CDS            Strep-Tag II (fragment): peptide that binds Strep-Tactin®, an engineered form of streptavidin
   1858..1881    +  CDS            FLAG: FLAG® epitope tag, followed by an enterokinase cleavage site
   1924..2589    +  CDS            CHMP3: CHMP3_HUMAN - Also known as CGI149, NEDF, VPS24. Experimental evidence at protein level: Swiss-Prot protein existence level 1. Probable core component of the endosomal sorting required for transport complex III (ESCRT-III) which is involved in multivesicular bodies (MVBs) formation and sorting of endosomal cargo proteins into MVBs. MVBs contain intraluminal vesicles (ILVs) that are generated by invagination and scission from the limiting membrane of the endosome and mostly are delivered to lysosomes enabling degradation of membrane proteins, such as stimulated growth factor receptors, lysosoma
   2614..2691    +  CDS            HBB (fragment): HBB_PONPY - Experimental evidence at transcript level: Swiss-Prot protein existence level 2. Involved in oxygen transport from the lung to the various peripheral tissues. From Pongo pygmaeus (Bornean orangutan).
   2762..2817    +  polyA_signal   β-globin poly(A) signal: rabbit β-globin polyadenylation signal (Gil and Proudfoot, 1987)
   3202..3218    -  protein_bind   lac operator: The lac repressor binds to the lac operator to inhibit transcription in E. coli. This inhibition can be relieved by adding lactose or isopropyl-β-D-thiogalactopyranoside (IPTG). lac repressor encoded by lacI
   3226..3256    -  promoter       lac promoter: promoter for the E. coli lac operon
   3271..3292    -  protein_bind   CAP binding site: CAP binding activates transcription in the presence of cAMP. E. coli catabolite activator protein
   3305..3344    -  CDS            lacI (fragment): lac repressor; lacI; The lac repressor binds to the lac operator to inhibit transcription in E. coli. This inhibition can be relieved by adding lactose or isopropyl-β-D-thiogalactopyranoside (IPTG).
   3351..3373    +  promoter       SV40 promoter (fragment): SV40 enhancer and early promoter
   3397..3532    +  rep_origin     SV40 ori: SV40 origin of replication
   3552..3686    +  polyA_signal   SV40 poly(A) signal: SV40 polyadenylation signal
   3688..3742    -  CDS            lacI (fragment): lac repressor; lacI; The lac repressor binds to the lac operator to inhibit transcription in E. coli. This inhibition can be relieved by adding lactose or isopropyl-β-D-thiogalactopyranoside (IPTG).
   3925..4513    -  rep_origin     ori: high-copy-number ColE1/pMB1/pBR322/pUC origin of replication
   4684..5544    -  CDS            AmpR: β-lactamase; bla; confers resistance to ampicillin, carbenicillin, and related antibiotics
   5545..5649    -  promoter       AmpR promoter: bla
>Addgene plasmid #154182 | pCAG-OSF-PP-squirrel-monkey-CHMP3 | depositor full sequence | sequence record 298473 | pCAG-OSF-PP-squirrel-monkey-CHMP3 sequence 5675 bps
GTCGACATTGATTATTGACTAGTTATTAATAGTAATCAATTACGGGGTCATTAGTTCATAGCCCATATAT
GGAGTTCCGCGTTACATAACTTACGGTAAATGGCCCGCCTGGCTGACCGCCCAACGACCCCCGCCCATTG
ACGTCAATAATGACGTATGTTCCCATAGTAACGCCAATAGGGACTTTCCATTGACGTCAATGGGTGGAGT
ATTTACGGTAAACTGCCCACTTGGCAGTACATCAAGTGTATCATATGCCAAGTACGCCCCCTATTGACGT
CAATGACGGTAAATGGCCCGCCTGGCATTATGCCCAGTACATGACCTTATGGGACTTTCCTACTTGGCAG
TACATCTACGTATTAGTCATCGCTATTACCATGGTCGAGGTGAGCCCCACGTTCTGCTTCACTCTCCCCA
TCTCCCCCCCCTCCCCACCCCCAATTTTGTATTTATTTATTTTTTAATTATTTTGTGCAGCGATGGGGGC
GGGGGGGGGGGGGGGGCGCGCGCCAGGCGGGGCGGGGCGGGGCGAGGGGCGGGGCGGGGCGAGGCGGAGA
GGTGCGGCGGCAGCCAATCAGAGCGGCGCGCTCCGAAAGTTTCCTTTTATGGCGAGGCGGCGGCGGCGGC
GGCCCTATAAAAAGCGAAGCGCGCGGCGGGCGGGAGTCGCTGCGCGCTGCCTTCGCCCCGTGCCCCGCTC
CGCGCCGCCTCGCGCCGCCCGCCCCGGCTCTGACTGACCGCGTTACTCCCACAGGTGAGCGGGCGGGACG
GCCCTTCTCCTCCGGGCTGTAATTAGCGCTTGGTTTAATGACGGCTTGTTTCTTTTCTGTGGCTGCGTGA
AAGCCTTGAGGGGCTCCGGGAGGGCCCTTTGTGCGGGGGGAGCGGCTCGGGGGGTGCGTGCGTGTGTGTG
TGCGTGGGGAGCGCCGCGTGCGGCTCCGCGCTGCCCGGCGGCTGTGAGCGCTGCGGGCGCGGCGCGGGGC
TTTGTGCGCTCCGCAGTGTGCGCGAGGGGAGCGCGGCCGGGGGCGGTGCCCCGCGGTGCGGGGGGGGCTG
CGAGGGGAACAAAGGCTGCGTGCGGGGTGTGTGCGTGGGGGGGTGAGCAGGGGGTGTGGGCGCGTCGGTC
GGGCTGCAACCCCCCCCTGCACCCCCCTCCCCGAGTTGCTGAGCACGGCCCGGCTTCGGGTGCGGGGCTC
CGTACGGGGCGTGGCGCGGGGCTCGCCGTGCCGGGCGGGGGGTGGCGGCAGGTGGGGGTGCCGGGCGGGG
CGGGGCCGCCTCGGGCCGGGGAGGGCTCGGGGGAGGGGCGCGGCGGCCCCCGGAGCGCCGGCGGCTGTCG
AGGCGCGGCGAGCCGCAGCCATTGCCTTTTATGGTAATCGTGCGAGAGGGCGCAGGGACTTCCTTTGTCC
CAAATCTGTGCGGAGCCGAAATCTGGGAGGCGCCGCCGCACCCCCTCTAGCGGGCGCGGGGCGAAGCGGT
GCGGCGCCGGCAGGAAGGAAATGGGCGGGGAGGGCCTTCGTGCGTCGCCGCGCCGCCGTCCCCTTCTCCC
TCTCCAGCCTCGGGGCTGTCCGCGGGGGGACGGCTGCCTTCGGGGGGGACGGGGCAGGGCGGGGTTCGGC
TTCTGGCGTGTGACCGGCGGCTCTAGAGCCTCTGCTAACCATGTTCATGCCTTCTTCTTTTTCCTACAGC
TCCTGGGCAACGTGCTGGTTATTGTGCTGTCTCATCATTTTGGCAAAGAATTCCTCGATCGACGGTATCG
ATGCCACCATGGCTAGCTGGAGCCACCCGCAGTTCGAGAAAGGTGGAGGTGCCCGAGGTGGATCGGGAGG
TGGATCGTGGAGCCACCCGCAGTTCGAAAAAGGATTCGATTACAAGGATGACGATGACAAGGGCACAAGA
TCTCTGGAAGTCCTGTTCCAGGGCCCGGGTACCATGGGGCTGTTTGGAAAAACCCAGGAGAAGCCACCCA
AAGAACTGGTCAATGAATGGTCATTGAAGATAAGAAAGGAAATGAGAGTTGTTGACAGGCAAATAAGGGA
TATCCAAAGAGAAGAAGAAAAAGTGAAACGATCTGTGAAAGATGCAGCCAAGAAGGGCCAGAAGGATGTC
TGTGTAGTTCTGGCCAAGGAGATGATCAGGTCAAGGAAGGCCGTGAGCAAGCTATATGCATCCAAAGCGC
ACATGAATTCGGTGCTCATGGGGATGAAGAACCAGCTCGCGGTCTTGCGAGTGGCTGGTTCCCTGCAGAA
GAGCACAGAAGTGATGAAGGCCATGCAAAGTCTTGTGAAGATTCCAGAAATTCAGGCCACCATGAGGGAG
CTATCCAAAGAAATGATGAAGGCTGGGATCATAGAGGAGATGTTAGAGGACACTTTTGAAAGCATGGACG
ATCAGGAAGAAATGGAGGAAGAAGCAGAAATGGAAATTGACAAAATTCTATTTGAAATTACAGCAGGGGC
CTTGGGCAAAGCACCCAGTAAAGTGACTGATGCCCTTCCAGAGCCAGAACCTTCGGGAGCGATGGCTGCC
TCAGAGGATGAGGAGGAGGAGGAAGAAGCTCTGGAGGCCATGCAGTCCCGGCTGGCCACACTCCGAAGCT
GAATCTTAATTAATTAACTCGAGGAATTCACTCCTCAGGTGCAGGCTGCCTATCAGAAGGTGGTGGCTGG
TGTGGCCAATGCCCTGGCTCACAAATACCACTGAGATCTTTTTCCCTCTGCCAAAAATTATGGGGACATC
ATGAAGCCCCTTGAGCATCTGACTTCTGGCTAATAAAGGAAATTTATTTTCATTGCAATAGTGTGTTGGA
ATTTTTTGTGTCTCTCACTCGGAAGGACATATGGGAGGGCAAATCATTTAAAACATCAGAATGAGTATTT
GGTTTAGAGTTTGGCAACATATGCCCATATGCTGGCTGCCATGAACAAAGGTTGGCTATAAAGAGGTCAT
CAGTATATGAAACAGCCCCCTGCTGTCCATTCCTTATTCCATAGAAAAGCCTTGACTTGAGGTTAGATTT
TTTTTATATTTTGTTTTGTGTTATTTTTTTCTTTAACATCCCTAAAATTTTCCTTACATGTTTTACTAGC
CAGATTTTTCCTCCTCTCCTGACTACTCCCAGTCATAGCTGTCCCTCTTCTCTTATGGAGATCCCTCGAC
CTGCAGCCCAAGCTTGGCGTAATCATGGTCATAGCTGTTTCCTGTGTGAAATTGTTATCCGCTCACAATT
CCACACAACATACGAGCCGGAAGCATAAAGTGTAAAGCCTGGGGTGCCTAATGAGTGAGCTAACTCACAT
TAATTGCGTTGCGCTCACTGCCCGCTTTCCAGTCGGGAAACCTGTCGTGCCAGCGGATCCGCATCTCAAT
TAGTCAGCAACCATAGTCCCGCCCCTAACTCCGCCCATCCCGCCCCTAACTCCGCCCAGTTCCGCCCATT
CTCCGCCCCATGGCTGACTAATTTTTTTTATTTATGCAGAGGCCGAGGCCGCCTCGGCCTCTGAGCTATT
CCAGAAGTAGTGAGGAGGCTTTTTTGGAGGCCTAGGCTTTTGCAAAAAGCTAACTTGTTTATTGCAGCTT
ATAATGGTTACAAATAAAGCAATAGCATCACAAATTTCACAAATAAAGCATTTTTTTCACTGCATTCTAG
TTGTGGTTTGTCCAAACTCATCAATGTATCTTATCATGTCTGGATCCGCTGCATTAATGAATCGGCCAAC
GCGCGGGGAGAGGCGGTTTGCGTATTGGGCGCTCTTCCGCTTCCTCGCTCACTGACTCGCTGCGCTCGGT
CGTTCGGCTGCGGCGAGCGGTATCAGCTCACTCAAAGGCGGTAATACGGTTATCCACAGAATCAGGGGAT
AACGCAGGAAAGAACATGTGAGCAAAAGGCCAGCAAAAGGCCAGGAACCGTAAAAAGGCCGCGTTGCTGG
CGTTTTTCCATAGGCTCCGCCCCCCTGACGAGCATCACAAAAATCGACGCTCAAGTCAGAGGTGGCGAAA
CCCGACAGGACTATAAAGATACCAGGCGTTTCCCCCTGGAAGCTCCCTCGTGCGCTCTCCTGTTCCGACC
CTGCCGCTTACCGGATACCTGTCCGCCTTTCTCCCTTCGGGAAGCGTGGCGCTTTCTCAATGCTCACGCT
GTAGGTATCTCAGTTCGGTGTAGGTCGTTCGCTCCAAGCTGGGCTGTGTGCACGAACCCCCCGTTCAGCC
CGACCGCTGCGCCTTATCCGGTAACTATCGTCTTGAGTCCAACCCGGTAAGACACGACTTATCGCCACTG
GCAGCAGCCACTGGTAACAGGATTAGCAGAGCGAGGTATGTAGGCGGTGCTACAGAGTTCTTGAAGTGGT
GGCCTAACTACGGCTACACTAGAAGGACAGTATTTGGTATCTGCGCTCTGCTGAAGCCAGTTACCTTCGG
AAAAAGAGTTGGTAGCTCTTGATCCGGCAAACAAACCACCGCTGGTAGCGGTGGTTTTTTTGTTTGCAAG
CAGCAGATTACGCGCAGAAAAAAAGGATCTCAAGAAGATCCTTTGATCTTTTCTACGGGGTCTGACGCTC
AGTGGAACGAAAACTCACGTTAAGGGATTTTGGTCATGAGATTATCAAAAAGGATCTTCACCTAGATCCT
TTTAAATTAAAAATGAAGTTTTAAATCAATCTAAAGTATATATGAGTAAACTTGGTCTGACAGTTACCAA
TGCTTAATCAGTGAGGCACCTATCTCAGCGATCTGTCTATTTCGTTCATCCATAGTTGCCTGACTCCCCG
TCGTGTAGATAACTACGATACGGGAGGGCTTACCATCTGGCCCCAGTGCTGCAATGATACCGCGAGACCC
ACGCTCACCGGCTCCAGATTTATCAGCAATAAACCAGCCAGCCGGAAGGGCCGAGCGCAGAAGTGGTCCT
GCAACTTTATCCGCCTCCATCCAGTCTATTAATTGTTGCCGGGAAGCTAGAGTAAGTAGTTCGCCAGTTA
ATAGTTTGCGCAACGTTGTTGCCATTGCTACAGGCATCGTGGTGTCACGCTCGTCGTTTGGTATGGCTTC
ATTCAGCTCCGGTTCCCAACGATCAAGGCGAGTTACATGATCCCCCATGTTGTGCAAAAAAGCGGTTAGC
TCCTTCGGTCCTCCGATCGTTGTCAGAAGTAAGTTGGCCGCAGTGTTATCACTCATGGTTATGGCAGCAC
TGCATAATTCTCTTACTGTCATGCCATCCGTAAGATGCTTTTCTGTGACTGGTGAGTACTCAACCAAGTC
ATTCTGAGAATAGTGTATGCGGCGACCGAGTTGCTCTTGCCCGGCGTCAATACGGGATAATACCGCGCCA
CATAGCAGAACTTTAAAAGTGCTCATCATTGGAAAACGTTCTTCGGGGCGAAAACTCTCAAGGATCTTAC
CGCTGTTGAGATCCAGTTCGATGTAACCCACTCGTGCACCCAACTGATCTTCAGCATCTTTTACTTTCAC
CAGCGTTTCTGGGTGAGCAAAAACAGGAAGGCAAAATGCCGCAAAAAAGGGAATAAGGGCGACACGGAAA
TGTTGAATACTCATACTCTTCCTTTTTCAATATTATTGAAGCATTTATCAGGGTTATTGTCTCATGAGCG
GATACATATTTGAATGTATTTAGAAAAATAAACAAATAGGGGTTCCGCGCACATTTCCCCGAAAAGTGCC
ACCTG
