Features (pLannotate 1.2.2; 21 found; start..end, strand, type, name):
      4..383     +  enhancer       CMV enhancer: human cytomegalovirus immediate early enhancer
    385..662     +  promoter       chicken β-actin promoter: No description available
    663..1679    +  intron         chimeric intron: chimera between introns from chicken β-actin and rabbit β-globin
   1677..1733    +  CDS            HBB (fragment): HBB_LEPEU - Experimental evidence at protein level: Swiss-Prot protein existence level 1. Involved in oxygen transport from the lung to the various peripheral tissues. From Lepus europaeus (European hare).
   1768..1787    +  CDS            Strep-Tag II (fragment): peptide that binds Strep-Tactin®, an engineered form of streptavidin
   1828..1850    +  CDS            Strep-Tag II (fragment): peptide that binds Strep-Tactin®, an engineered form of streptavidin
   1858..1881    +  CDS            FLAG: FLAG® epitope tag, followed by an enterokinase cleavage site
   1924..2589    +  CDS            CHMP3: CHMP3_HUMAN - Also known as CGI149, NEDF, VPS24. Experimental evidence at protein level: Swiss-Prot protein existence level 1. Probable core component of the endosomal sorting required for transport complex III (ESCRT-III) which is involved in multivesicular bodies (MVBs) formation and sorting of endosomal cargo proteins into MVBs. MVBs contain intraluminal vesicles (ILVs) that are generated by invagination and scission from the limiting membrane of the endosome and mostly are delivered to lysosomes enabling degradation of membrane proteins, such as stimulated growth factor receptors, lysosoma
   2619..2690    +  CDS            HBB (fragment): HBB_PONPY - Experimental evidence at transcript level: Swiss-Prot protein existence level 2. Involved in oxygen transport from the lung to the various peripheral tissues. From Pongo pygmaeus (Bornean orangutan).
   2761..2816    +  polyA_signal   β-globin poly(A) signal: rabbit β-globin polyadenylation signal (Gil and Proudfoot, 1987)
   3201..3217    -  protein_bind   lac operator: The lac repressor binds to the lac operator to inhibit transcription in E. coli. This inhibition can be relieved by adding lactose or isopropyl-β-D-thiogalactopyranoside (IPTG). lac repressor encoded by lacI
   3225..3255    -  promoter       lac promoter: promoter for the E. coli lac operon
   3270..3291    -  protein_bind   CAP binding site: CAP binding activates transcription in the presence of cAMP. E. coli catabolite activator protein
   3304..3343    -  CDS            lacI (fragment): lac repressor; lacI; The lac repressor binds to the lac operator to inhibit transcription in E. coli. This inhibition can be relieved by adding lactose or isopropyl-β-D-thiogalactopyranoside (IPTG).
   3350..3372    +  promoter       SV40 promoter (fragment): SV40 enhancer and early promoter
   3396..3531    +  rep_origin     SV40 ori: SV40 origin of replication
   3551..3685    +  polyA_signal   SV40 poly(A) signal: SV40 polyadenylation signal
   3687..3741    -  CDS            lacI (fragment): lac repressor; lacI; The lac repressor binds to the lac operator to inhibit transcription in E. coli. This inhibition can be relieved by adding lactose or isopropyl-β-D-thiogalactopyranoside (IPTG).
   3924..4512    -  rep_origin     ori: high-copy-number ColE1/pMB1/pBR322/pUC origin of replication
   4683..5543    -  CDS            AmpR: β-lactamase; bla; confers resistance to ampicillin, carbenicillin, and related antibiotics
   5544..5648    -  promoter       AmpR promoter: bla
>Addgene plasmid #154182 | pCAG-OSF-PP-squirrel-monkey-CHMP3 | addgene full sequence | sequence record 308960 | Addgene NGS Result
GTCGACATTGATTATTGACTAGTTATTAATAGTAATCAATTACGGGGTCATTAGTTCATAGCCCATATAT
GGAGTTCCGCGTTACATAACTTACGGTAAATGGCCCGCCTGGCTGACCGCCCAACGACCCCCGCCCATTG
ACGTCAATAATGACGTATGTTCCCATAGTAACGCCAATAGGGACTTTCCATTGACGTCAATGGGTGGAGT
ATTTACGGTAAACTGCCCACTTGGCAGTACATCAAGTGTATCATATGCCAAGTACGCCCCCTATTGACGT
CAATGACGGTAAATGGCCCGCCTGGCATTATGCCCAGTACATGACCTTATGGGACTTTCCTACTTGGCAG
TACATCTACGTATTAGTCATCGCTATTACCATGGTCGAGGTGAGCCCCACGTTCTGCTTCACTCTCCCCA
TCTCCCCCCCCTCCCCACCCCCAATTTTGTATTTATTTATTTTTTAATTATTTTGTGCAGCGATGGGGGC
GGGGGGGGGGGGGGGGCGCGCGCCGGGGGGGGGGGGGGGGGGGGGGGGGGGGGGSGGGGSGRGGCGGAGA
GGTGCGGCGGCAGCCAATCAGAGCGGCGCGCTCCGAAAGTTTCCTTTTATGGCGAGGCGGCGGCGGCGGC
GGCCCTATAAAAAGCGAAGCGCGCGGCGGGCGGGAGTCGCTGCGCGCTGCCTTCGCCCCGTGCCCCGCTC
CGCCGCCGCCTCGCGCCGCCCGCCCCGGCTCTGACTGACCGCGTTACTCCCACAGGTGAGCGGGCGGGAC
GGCCCTTCTCCTCCGGGCTGTAATTAGCGCTTGGTTTAATGACGGCTTGTTTCTTTTCTGTGGCTGCGTG
AAAGCCTTGAGGGGCTCCGGGAGGGCCCTTTGTGCGGGGGGAGCGGCTCGGGGGGTGCGTGCGTGTGTGT
GTGCGTGGGGAGCGCCGCGTGCGGCTCCGCGCTGCCCGGCGGCTGTGAGCGCTGCGGGCGCGGCGCGGGG
CTTTGTGCGCTCCGCAGTGTGCGCGAGGGGAGCGCGGCCGGGGGCGGTGCCCCGCGGTGCGGGGGGGGCT
GCGAGGGGAACAAAGGCTGCGTGCGGGGTGTGTGCGTGGGGGGGTGAGCAGGGGGTGTGGGCGCGTCGGT
CGGGCTGCAACCCCCCCTGCACCCCCCTCCCCGAGTTGCTGAGCACGGCCCGGCTTCGGGTGCGGGGCTC
CGTACGGGGCGTGGCGCGGGGCTCGCCGTGCCGGGCGGGGGGTGGCGGCAGGTGGGGGTGCCGGGCGGGG
CGGGGCCGCCTCGGGCCGGGGRGGGCTCGGGGGAGGGGCGCGGCGGCCCCCGGAGCGCCGGCGGCTGTCG
AGGCGCGGCGAGCCGCAGCCATTGCCTTTTATGGTAATCGTGCGAGAGGGCGCAGGGACTTCCTTTGTCC
CAAATCTGTGCGGAGCCGAAATCTGGGAGGCGCCGCCGCACCCCCTCTAGCGGGCGCGGGGCGAAGCGGT
GCGGCGCCGGCAGGAAGGAAATGGGCGGGGAGGGCCTTCGTGCGTCGCCGCGCCGCCGTCCCCTTCTCCC
TCTCCAGCCTCGGGGCTGTCCGCGGGGGGACGGCTGCCTTCGGGGGGGACGGGGCAGGGCGGGGTTCGGC
TTCTGGCGTGTGACCGGCGGCTCTAGAGCCTCTGCTAACCATGTTCATGCCTTCTTCTTTTTCCTACAGC
TCCTGGGCAACGTGCTGGTTATTGTGCTGTCTCATCATTTTGGCAAAGAATTCCTCGATCGACGGTATCG
ATGCCACCATGGCTAGCTGGAGCCACCCGCAGTTCGAGAAAGGTGGAGGTGCCCGAGGTGGATCGGGAGG
TGGATCGTGGAGCCACCCGCAGTTCGAAAAAGGATTCGATTACAAGGATGACGATGACAAGGGCACAAGA
TCTCTGGAAGTCCTGTTCCAGGGCCCGGGTACCATGGGGCTGTTTGGAAAAACCCAGGAGAAGCCACCCA
AAGAACTGGTCAATGAATGGTCATTGAAGATAAGAAAGGAAATGAGAGTTGTTGACAGGCAAATAAGGGA
TATCCAAAGAGAAGAAGAAAAAGTGAAACGATCTGTGAAAGATGCAGCCAAGAAGGGCCAGAAGGATGTC
TGTGTAGTTCTGGCCAAGGAGATGATCAGGTCAAGGAAGGCCGTGAGCAAGCTATATGCATCCAAAGCGC
ACATGAATTCGGTGCTCATGGGGATGAAGAACCAGCTCGCGGTCTTGCGAGTGGCTGGTTCCCTGCAGAA
GAGCACAGAAGTGATGAAGGCCATGCAAAGTCTTGTGAAGATTCCAGAAATTCAGGCCACCATGAGGGAG
CTATCCAAAGAAATGATGAAGGCTGGGATCATAGAGGAGATGTTAGAGGACACTTTTGAAAGCATGGACG
ATCAGGAAGAAATGGAGGAAGAAGCAGAAATGGAAATTGACAAAATTCTATTTGAAATTACAGCAGGGGC
CTTGGGCAAAGCACCCAGTAAAGTGACTGATGCCCTTCCAGAGCCAGAACCTTCGGGAGCGATGGCTGCC
TCAGAGGATGAGGAGGAGGAGGAAGAAGCTCTGGAGGCCATGCAGTCCCGGCTGGCCACACTCCGAAGCT
GAATCTTAATTAATTAACTCGAGGAATTACTCCTCAGGTGCAGGCTGCCTATCAGAAGGTGGTGGCTGGT
GTGGCCAATGCCCTGGCTCACAAATACCACTGAGATCTTTTTCCCTCTGCCAAAAATTATGGGGACATCA
TGAAGCCCCTTGAGCATCTGACTTCTGGCTAATAAAGGAAATTTATTTTCATTGCAATAGTGTGTTGGAA
TTTTTTGTGTCTCTCACTCGGAAGGACATATGGGAGGGCAAATCATTTAAAACATCAGAATGAGTATTTG
GTTTAGAGTTTGGCAACATATGCCCATATGCTGGCTGCCATGAACAAAGGTTGGCTATAAAGAGGTCATC
AGTATATGAAACAGCCCCCTGCTGTCCATTCCTTATTCCATAGAAAAGCCTTGACTTGAGGTTAGATTTT
TTTTATATTTTGTTTTGTGTTATTTTTTTCTTTAACATCCCTAAAATTTTCCTTACATGTTTTACTAGCC
AGATTTTTCCTCCTCTCCTGACTACTCCCAGTCATAGCTGTCCCTCTTCTCTTATGGAGATCCCTCGACC
TGCAGCCCAAGCTTGGCGTAATCATGGTCATAGCTGTTTCCTGTGTGAAATTGTTATCCGCTCACAATTC
CACACAACATACGAGCCGGAAGCATAAAGTGTAAAGCCTGGGGTGCCTAATGAGTGAGCTAACTCACATT
AATTGCGTTGCGCTCACTGCCCGCTTTCCAGTCGGGAAACCTGTCGTGCCAGCGGATCCGCATCTCAATT
AGTCAGCAACCATAGTCCCGCCCCTAACTCCGCCCATCCCGCCCCTAACTCCGCCCAGTTCCGCCCATTC
TCCGCCCCATGGCTGACTAATTTTTTTTATTTATGCAGAGGCCGAGGCCGCCTCGGCCTCTGAGCTATTC
CAGAAGTAGTGAGGAGGCTTTTTTGGAGGCCTAGGCTTTTGCAAAAAGCTAACTTGTTTATTGCAGCTTA
TAATGGTTACAAATAAAGCAATAGCATCACAAATTTCACAAATAAAGCATTTTTTTCACTGCATTCTAGT
TGTGGTTTGTCCAAACTCATCAATGTATCTTATCATGTCTGGATCCGCTGCATTAATGAATCGGCCAACG
CGCGGGGAGAGGCGGTTTGCGTATTGGGCGCTCTTCCGCTTCCTCGCTCACTGACTCGCTGCGCTCGGTC
GTTCGGCTGCGGCGAGCGGTATCAGCTCACTCAAAGGCGGTAATACGGTTATCCACAGAATCAGGGGATA
ACGCAGGAAAGAACATGTGAGCAAAAGGCCAGCAAAAGGCCAGGAACCGTAAAAAGGCCGCGTTGCTGGC
GTTTTTCCATAGGCTCCGCCCCCCTGACGAGCATCACAAAAATCGACGCTCAAGTCAGAGGTGGCGAAAC
CCGACAGGACTATAAAGATACCAGGCGTTTCCCCCTGGAAGCTCCCTCGTGCGCTCTCCTGTTCCGACCC
TGCCGCTTACCGGATACCTGTCCGCCTTTCTCCCTTCGGGAAGCGTGGCGCTTTCTCATAGCTCACGCTG
TAGGTATCTCAGTTCGGTGTAGGTCGTTCGCTCCAAGCTGGGCTGTGTGCACGAACCCCCCGTTCAGCCC
GACCGCTGCGCCTTATCCGGTAACTATCGTCTTGAGTCCAACCCGGTAAGACACGACTTATCGCCACTGG
CAGCAGCCACTGGTAACAGGATTAGCAGAGCGAGGTATGTAGGCGGTGCTACAGAGTTCTTGAAGTGGTG
GCCTAACTACGGCTACACTAGAAGAACAGTATTTGGTATCTGCGCTCTGCTGAAGCCAGTTACCTTCGGA
AAAAGAGTTGGTAGCTCTTGATCCGGCAAACAAACCACCGCTGGTAGCGGTGGTTTTTTTGTTTGCAAGC
AGCAGATTACGCGCAGAAAAAAAGGATCTCAAGAAGATCCTTTGATCTTTTCTACGGGGTCTGACGCTCA
GTGGAACGAAAACTCACGTTAAGGGATTTTGGTCATGAGATTATCAAAAAGGATCTTCACCTAGATCCTT
TTAAATTAAAAATGAAGTTTTAAATCAATCTAAAGTATATATGAGTAAACTTGGTCTGACAGTTACCAAT
GCTTAATCAGTGAGGCACCTATCTCAGCGATCTGTCTATTTCGTTCATCCATAGTTGCCTGACTCCCCGT
CGTGTAGATAACTACGATACGGGAGGGCTTACCATCTGGCCCCAGTGCTGCAATGATACCGCGAGACCCA
CGCTCACCGGCTCCAGATTTATCAGCAATAAACCAGCCAGCCGGAAGGGCCGAGCGCAGAAGTGGTCCTG
CAACTTTATCCGCCTCCATCCAGTCTATTAATTGTTGCCGGGAAGCTAGAGTAAGTAGTTCGCCAGTTAA
TAGTTTGCGCAACGTTGTTGCCATTGCTACAGGCATCGTGGTGTCACGCTCGTCGTTTGGTATGGCTTCA
TTCAGCTCCGGTTCCCAACGATCAAGGCGAGTTACATGATCCCCCATGTTGTGCAAAAAAGCGGTTAGCT
CCTTCGGTCCTCCGATCGTTGTCAGAAGTAAGTTGGCCGCAGTGTTATCACTCATGGTTATGGCAGCACT
GCATAATTCTCTTACTGTCATGCCATCCGTAAGATGCTTTTCTGTGACTGGTGAGTACTCAACCAAGTCA
TTCTGAGAATAGTGTATGCGGCGACCGAGTTGCTCTTGCCCGGCGTCAATACGGGATAATACCGCGCCAC
ATAGCAGAACTTTAAAAGTGCTCATCATTGGAAAACGTTCTTCGGGGCGAAAACTCTCAAGGATCTTACC
GCTGTTGAGATCCAGTTCGATGTAACCCACTCGTGCACCCAACTGATCTTCAGCATCTTTTACTTTCACC
AGCGTTTCTGGGTGAGCAAAAACAGGAAGGCAAAATGCCGCAAAAAAGGGAATAAGGGCGACACGGAAAT
GTTGAATACTCATACTCTTCCTTTTTCAATATTATTGAAGCATTTATCAGGGTTATTGTCTCATGAGCGG
ATACATATTTGAATGTATTTAGAAAAATAAACAAATAGGGGTTCCGCGCACATTTCCCCGAAAAGTGCCA
CCTG
